Addgene plasmid #198920: pGL0_3 [RSF1010 ORI]
Purpose: Level 0 part
Depositing lab: Charlie Gilbert & Nili Ostrov & Cultivarium Tools. Depositing organization: Cultivarium, Convergent Research. Publication: A scalable framework for high-throughput identification of functional origins of replication in non-model bacteria. Gilbert C, Brumwell SL, Crits-Christoph A, Kang SC, Martin-Moldes Z, Alsharif W, Esmurria A, Nguyen M-A, Lee HH, Ostrov N. bioRxiv 2023.05.19.541510 10.1101/2023.05.19.541510.
Backbone
  Vector backbone: pGLDV_17
  Vector type: Synthetic Biology
Growth in bacteria
  Bacterial resistance: Chloramphenicol, 25 μg/mL
  Growth temperature: 37°C
  Growth strain: E. coli Zymo 10B
  Copy number: High Copy
Gene/Insert
  Gene/Insert name: RSF1010 ORI
  Species: Escherichia coli
  Cloning method: Unknown
Resource information
  A portion of this plasmid was derived from a plasmid made by: Alistair McCormick (Vasudevan et al. 2019 https://doi.org/10.1104/pp.18.01401)
Terms and licenses: Academic/Nonprofit Terms; Industry Terms: Not Available to Industry
How to cite: pGL0_3 [RSF1010 ORI] was a gift from Charlie Gilbert & Nili Ostrov & Cultivarium Tools (Addgene plasmid # 198920 ; http://n2t.net/addgene:198920 ; RRID:Addgene_198920)
