[The description below was written by a language model from this plasmid's Addgene catalogue record and pLannotate feature annotations shown in this document.]
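Description:
pGL0_3 [RSF1010 ORI] is a Level 0 part plasmid for synthetic biology, built in the pGLDV_17 backbone and carrying the replication region of the broad-host-range plasmid RSF1010 as a reusable module. The "Level 0" designation usually refers to the basic-part tier of a hierarchical modular assembly scheme, although the record lists the cloning method as unknown and does not name the flanking assembly sites. In E. coli the 7.6 kb plasmid is maintained at high copy through a ColE1/pUC-type origin. It is selected with chloramphenicol through a cat gene driven by its native promoter and followed by the lambda t0 terminator. A short lacZα fragment is also annotated, probably a remnant of a screening cassette in the backbone that the insert displaced.

The insert spans most of the plasmid. It contains the RSF1010 oriV together with the repA, repB and repC genes, whose products oriV needs in order to function, and RepC is annotated only as a fragment. An R1162-like antisense RNA, a regulatory element of this plasmid family, lies within the same region. The part also retains RSF1010 mobilisation functions, namely oriT, mobB and mobC, which allow transfer by conjugation when a helper conjugative plasmid is present. Because the module encodes its own replication proteins, it can in principle support replication in a wide range of bacteria independently of the E. coli origin.

The associated publication describes a framework for high-throughput identification of functional origins of replication in non-model bacteria. This part is therefore most likely one candidate origin intended for assembly into higher-level test vectors. The record notes that a portion of the plasmid was derived from an earlier plasmid made by another laboratory.
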