Features (pLannotate 1.2.2; 13 found; start..end, strand, type, name):
    268..370     -  promoter       cat promoter: promoter of the E. coli cat gene encoding chloramphenicol acetyltransferase
    445..488     -  CDS            lacZα (fragment): LacZα fragment of β-galactosidase; lacZ fragment
    813..1664    -  CDS            RSF1010 RepC (fragment): replication protein C of the broad-host-range plasmid RSF1010 (Scholz et al., 1989); repC
   1651..2490    -  CDS            RSF1010 RepA: replication protein A of the broad-host-range plasmid RSF1010 (Scholz et al., 1989); repA
   2482..2556    -  ncRNA          Plasmid R1162: Accession: RF00043 - R1162-like plasmid antisense RNA
   3001..3972    -  CDS            RSF1010 RepB: replication protein B of the broad-host-range plasmid RSF1010 (Scholz et al., 1989); repB
   3972..4382    -  CDS            mobB: MOBB2_ECOLX - Protein predicted: Swiss-Prot protein existence level 4. This protein is essential to promote the specific transfer of the plasmid in the presence of conjugative plasmids. From Escherichia coli.
   5211..5298    -  oriT           RSF1010 oriT: origin of transfer of the broad-host-range plasmid RSF1010 (Scholz et al., 1989)
   5329..5610    +  CDS            mobC: MOBC_ECOLX - Protein predicted: Swiss-Prot protein existence level 4. This protein is essential to promote the specific transfer of the plasmid in the presence of conjugative plasmids. From Escherichia coli.
   5640..6034    +  rep_origin     RSF1010 oriV: replication origin of the broad-host-range plasmid RSF1010; requires the RSF1010 RepA/B/C proteins for replication (Scholz et al., 1989)
   6390..6978    -  rep_origin     ori: high-copy-number ColE1/pMB1/pBR322/pUC origin of replication
   7111..7205    -  terminator     lambda t0 terminator: transcription terminator from phage lambda
   7229..267     -  CDS            cat (across the origin): CAT_ECOLX - Experimental evidence at protein level: Swiss-Prot protein existence level 1. This enzyme is an effector of chloramphenicol resistance in bacteria. From Escherichia coli. This protein is used as a marker in many commonly used cloning vectors, such as pACYC184.
>Addgene plasmid #198920 | pGL0_3 [RSF1010 ORI] | addgene full sequence | sequence record 401235 | Addgene NGS Result
GTGAACACTATCCCATATCACCAGCTCACCGTCTTTCATTGCCATACGAAATTCCGGATGAGCATTCATC
AGGCGGGCAAGAATGTGAATAAAGGCCGGATAAAACTTGTGCTTATTTTTCTTTACGGTCTTTAAAAAGG
CCGTAATATCCAGCTGAACGGTCTGGTTATAGGTACATTGAGCAACTGACTGAAATGCCTCAAAATGTTC
TTTACGATGCCATTGGGATATATCAACGGTGGTATATCCAGTGATTTTTTTCTCCATTTTAGCTTCCTTA
GCTCCTGAAAATCTCGATAACTCAAAAAATACGCCCGGTAGTGATCTTATTTCATTATGGTGAAAGTTGG
AACCTCTTACGTGCCGATCAACGTCTCATTGATACCTGAAACAAAACCCATCGTACGGCCAAGGAAGTCT
CCAATAACTGTGATCCACCACAAGCGCCAGGGTTTTCCCAGTCACGACGTTGTAAAACGACGGCCAGTCA
TGCATAATCCGCACGCATCTGGAATAAGGAAGTGCCATTCCGCCTGACCTTAGCGTGCGAACAGCACGCT
ATTGTTGTATCATTACTCGCATCCATTCTCAGGCTGTCTCGTCTCGTCTCCGAGGTCTCCGGAGATACAT
CTGGAAGCAAAGCCAGGAAAGCGGCCTATGGAGCTGTGCGGCAGCGCTCAGTAGGCAATTTTTCAAAATA
TTGTTAAGCCTTTTCTGAGCATGGTATTTTTCATGGTATTACCAATTAGCAGGAAAATAAGCCATTGAAT
ATAAAAGATAAAAATGTCTTGTTTACAATAGAGTGGGGGGGGTCAGCCTGCCGCCTTGGGCCGGGTGATG
TCGTACTTGCCCGCCGCGAACTCGGTTACCGTCCAGCCCAGCGCGACCAGCTCCGGCAACGCCTCGCGCA
CCCGCTGGCGGCGCTTGCGCATGGTCGAACCACTGGCCTCTGACGGCCAGACATAGCCGCACAAGGTATC
TATGGAAGCCTTGCCGGTTTTGCCGGGGTCGATCCAGCCACACAGCCGCTGGTGCAGCAGGCGGGCGGTT
TCGCTGTCCAGCGCCCGCACCTCGTCCATGCTGATGCGCACATGCTGGCCGCCACCCATGACGGCCTGCG
CGATCAAGGGGTTCAGGGCCACGTACAGGCGCCCGTCCGCCTCGTCGCTGGCGTACTCCGACAGCAGCCG
AAACCCCTGCCGCTTGCGGCCATTCTGGGCGATGATGGATACCTTCCAAAGGCGCTCGATGCAGTCCTGT
ATGTGCTTGAGCGCCCCACCACTATCGACCTCTGCCCCGATTTCCTTTGCCAGCGCCCGATAGCTACCTT
TGACCACCATGGCATCAGCGGTGACGGCCTCCCACTTGGGTTCCAGGAACAGCCGGAGCTGCCGTCCGCC
TTCGGTCTTGGGTTCCGGGCCAAGCACTAGGCCATTAGGCCCAGCCATGGCCACCAGCCCTTGCAGGATG
CGCAGATCATCAGCGCCCAGCGGCTCCGGGCCGCTGAACTCGATCCGCTTGCCGTCGCCGTAGTCATACG
TCACGTCCAGCTTGCTGCGCTTGCGCTCGCCCCGCTTGAGGGCACGGAACAGGCCGGGGGCCAGACAGTG
CGCCGGGTCGTGCCGGACGTGGCTGAGGCTGTGCTTGTTCTTAGGCTTCACCACGGGGCACCCCCTTGCT
CTTGCGCTGCCTCTCCAGCACGGCGGGCTTGAGCACCCCGCCGTCATGCCGCCTGAACCACCGATCAGCG
AACGGTGCGCCATAGTTGGCCTTGCTCACACCGAAGCGGACGAAGAACCGGCGCTGGTCGTCGTCCACAC
CCCATTCCTCGGCCTCGGCGCTGGTCATGCTCGACAGGTAGGACTGCCAGCGGATGTTATCGACCAGTAC
CGAGCTGCCCCGGCTGGCCTGCTGCTGGTCGCCTGCGCCCATCATGGCCGCGCCCTTGCTGGCATGGTGC
AGGAACACGATAGAGCACCCGGTATCGGCGGCGATGGCCTCCATGCGACCGATGACCTGGGCCATGGGGC
CGCTGGCGTTTTCTTCCTCGATGTGGAACCGGCGCAGCGTGTCCAGCACCATCAGGCGGCGGCCCTCGGC
GGCGCGCTTGAGGCCGTCGAACCACTCCGGGGCCATGATGTTGGGCAGGCTGCCGATCAGCGGCTGGATC
AGCAGGCCGTCAGCCACGGCTTGCCGTTCCTCGGCGCTGAGGTGCGCCCCAAGGGCGTGCAGGCGGTGAT
GAATGGCGGTGGGCGGGTCTTCGGCGGGCAGGTAGATCACCGGGCCGGTGGGCAGTTCGCCCACCTCCAG
CAGATCCGGCCCGCCTGCAATCTGTGCGGCCAGTTGCAGGGCCAGCATGGATTTACCGGCACCACCGGGC
GACACCAGCGCCCCGACCGTACCGGCCACCATGTTGGGCAAAACGTAGTCCAGCGGTGGCGGCGCTGCTG
CGAACGCCTCCAGAATATTGATAGGCTTATGGGTAGCCATTGATTGCCTCCTTTGCAGGCAGTTGGTGGT
TAGGCGCTGGCGGGGTCACTACCCCCGCCCTGCGCCGCTCTGAGTTCTTCCAGGCACTCGCGCAGCGCCT
CGTATTCGTCGTCGGTCAGCCAGAACTTGCGCTGACGCATCCCTTTGGCCTTCATGCGCTCGGCATATCG
CGCTTGGCGTACAGCGTCAGGGCTGGCCAGCAGGTCGCCGGTCTGCTTGTCCTTTTGGTCTTTCATATCA
GTCACCGAGAAACTTGCCGGGGCCGAAAGGCTTGTCTTCGCGGAACAAGGACAAGGTGCAGCCGTCAAGG
TTAAGGCTGGCCATATCAGCGACTGAAAAGCGGCCAGCCTCGGCCTTGTTTGACGTATAACCAAAGCCAC
CGGGCAACCAATAGCCCTTGTCACTTTTGATCAGGTAGACCGACCCTGAAGCGCTTTTTTCGTATTCCAT
AAAACCCCCTTCTGTGCGTGAGTACTCATAGTATAACAGGCGTGAGTACCAACGCAAGCACTACATGCTG
AAATCTGGCCCGCCCCTGTCCATGCCTCGCTGGCGGGGTGCCGGTGCCCGTGCCAGCTCGGCCCGCGCAA
GCTGGACGCTGGGCAGACCCATGACCTTGCTGACGGTGCGCTCGATGTAATCCGCTTCGTGGCCGGGCTT
GCGCTCTGCCAGCGCTGGGCTGGCCTCGGCCATGGCCTTGCCGATTTCCTCGGCACTGCGGCCCCGGCTG
GCCAGCTTCTGCGCGGCGATAAAGTCGCACTTGCTGAGGTCATCACCGAAGCGCTTGACCAGCCCGGCCA
TCTCGCTGCGGTACTCGTCCAGCGCCGTGCGCCGGTGGCGGCTAAGCTGCCGCTCGGGCAGTTCGAGGCT
GGCCAGCCTGCGGGCCTTCTCCTGCTGCCGCTGGGCCTGCTCGATCTGCTGGCCAGCCTGCTGCACCAGC
GCCGGGCCAGCGGTGGCGGTCTTGCCCTTGGATTCACGCAGCAGCACCCACGGCTGATAACCGGCGCGGG
TGGTGTGCTTGTCCTTGCGGTTGGTGAAGCCCGCCAAGCGGCCATAGTGGCGGCTGTCGGCGCTGGCCGG
GTCGGCGTCGTACTCGCTGGCCAGCGTCCGGGCAATCTGCCCCCGAAGTTCACCGCCTGCGGCGTCGGCC
ACCTTGACCCATGCCTGATAGTTCTTCGGGCTGGTTTCCACTACCAGGGCAGGCTCCCGGCCCTCGGCTT
TCATGTCATCCAGGTCAAACTCGCTGAGGTCGTCCACCAGCACCAGACCATGCCGCTCCTGCTCGGCGGG
CCTGATATACACGTCATTGCCCTGGGCATTCATCCGCTTGAGCCATGGCGTGTTCTGGAGCACTTCGGCG
GCTGACCATTCCCGGTTCATCATCTGGCCGGTGGTGGCGTCCCTGACGCCGATATCGAAGCGCTCACAGC
CCATGGCCTTGAGCTGTCGGCCTATGGCCTGCAAAGTCCTGTCGTTCTTCATCGGGCCACCAAGCGCAGC
CAGATCGAGCCGTCCTCGGTTGTCAGTGGCGTCAGGTCGAGCAAGAGCAACGATGCGATCAGCAGCACCA
CCGTAGGCATCATGGAAGCCAGCATCACGGTTAGCCATAGCTTCCAGTGCCACCCCCGCGACGCGCTCCG
GGCGCTCTGCGCGGCGCTGCTCACCTCGGCGGCTACCTCCCGCAACTCTTTGGCCAGCTCCACCCATGCC
GCCCCTGTCTGGCGCTGGGCTTTCAGCCACTCCGCCGCCTGCGCCTCGCTGGCCTGCTGGGTCTGGCTCA
TGACCTGCCGGGCTTCGTCGGCCAGTGTCGCCATGCTCTGGGCCAGCGGTTCGATCTGCTCCGCTAACTC
GTTGATGCCTCTGGATTTCTTCACTCTGTCGATTGCGTTCATGGTCTATTGCCTCCCGGTATTCCTGTAA
GTCGATGATCTGGGCGTTGGCGGTGTCGATGTTCAGGGCCACGTCTGCCCGGTCGGTGCGGATGCCCCGG
CCTTCCATCTCCACCACGTTCGGCCCCAGGTGAACACCGGGCAGGCGCTCGATGCCCTGCGCCTCAAGTG
TTCTGTGGTCAATGCGGGCGTCGTGGCCAGCCCGCTCTAATGCCCGGTTGGCATGGTCGGCCCATGCCTC
GCGGGTCTGCTCAAGCCATGCCTTGGGCTTGAGCGCTTCGGTCTTCTGTGCCCCGCCCTTCTCCGGGGTC
TTGCCGTTGTACCGCTTGAACCACTGAGCGGCGGGCCGCTCGATGCCGTCATTGATCCGCTCGGAGATCA
TCAGGTGGCAGTGCGGGTTCTCGCCGCCACCGGCATGGATGGCCAGCGTATACGGCAGGCGCTCGGCACC
GGTCAGGTGCTGGGCGAACTCGGACGCCAGCGCCTTCTGCTGGTCGAGGGTCAGCTCGACCGGCAGGGCA
AATTCGACCTCCTTGAACAGCCGCCCATTGGCGCGTTCATACAGGTCGGCAGCATCCCAGTAGTCGGCGG
GCCGCTCGACGAACTCCGGCATGTGCCCGGATTCGGCGTGCAAGACTTCATCCATGTCGCGGGCATACTT
GCCTTCGCGCTGGATGTAGTCGGCCTTGGCCCTGGCCGATTGGCCGCCCGACCTGCTGCCGGTTTTCGCC
GTAAGGTGATAAATCGCCATGCTGCCTCGCTGTTGCTTTTGCTTTTCGGCTCCATGCAATGGCCCTCGGA
GAGCGCACCGCCCGAAGGGTGGCCGTTAGGCCAGTTTCTCGAAGAGAAACCGGTAAGTGCGCCCTCCCCT
ACAAAGTAGGGTCGGGATTGCCGCCGCTGTGCCTCCATGATAGCCTACGAGACAGCACATTAACAATGGG
GTGTCAAGATGGTTAAGGGGAGCAACAAGGCGGCGGATCGGCTGGCCAAGCTCGAAGAACAACGAGCGCG
AATCAATGCCGAAATTCAGCGGGTGCGGGCAAGGGAACAGCAGCAAGAGCGCAAGAACGAAACAAGGCGC
AAGGTGCTGGTGGGGGCCATGATTTTGGCCAAGGTGAACAGCAGCGAGTGGCCGGAGGATCGGCTCATGG
CGGCAATGGATGCGTACCTTGAACGCGACCACGACCGCGCCTTGTTCGGTCTGCCGCCACGCCAGAAGGA
TGAGCCGGGCTGAATGATCGACCGAGACAGGCCCTGCGGGGCTGCACACGCGCCCCCACCCTTCGGGTAG
GGGGAAAGGCCGCTAAAGCGGCTAAAAGCGCTCCAGCGTATTTCTGCGGGGTTTGGTGTGGGGTTTAGCG
GGCTTTGCCCGCCTTTCCCCCTGCCGCGCAGCGGTGGGGCGGTGTGTAGCCTAGCGCAGCGAATAGACCA
GCTATCCGGCCTCTGGCCGGGCATATTGGGCAAGGGCAGCAGCGCCCCACAAGGGCGCTGATAACCGCGC
CTAGTGGATTATTCTTAGATAATCATGGATGGATTTTTCCAACACCCCGCCAGCCCCCGCCCCTGCTGGG
TTTGCAGGTTTGGGGGCGTGACAGTTATTGCAGGGGTTCGTGACAGTTATTGCAGGGGGGCGTGACAGTT
ATTGCAGGGGTTCGTGACAGTTAGTACGGGAGTGACGGGCGCTCGAGACCACCCCAGGATACATAGATTA
CCACAACTCCGAGCCCTTCCACCTAGCGTGCTAACCACGCACGCTATTGTTGTATAGGCTAGGTGGAGGC
TCAGTGATGATAAGTCTGCGATGGTGGATGCATGTGTCATGGTCATAGCTGTTTCCTGTGTGAAATTGTT
ATCCGCTCAGAGGGCACAATCCTATTCCGCGCTATCCGACAATCTCCAAGACATTAGGTGGAGTTCAGTT
CGGCGTATGGCATATGTCGCTGGAAAGAACATGTGAGCAAAAGGCCAGCAAAAGGCCAGGAACCGTAAAA
AGGCCGCGTTGCTGGCGTTTTTCCATAGGCTCCGCCCCCCTGACGAGCATCACAAAAATCGACGCTCAAG
TCAGAGGTGGCGAAACCCGACAGGACTATAAAGATACCAGGCGTTTCCCCCTGGAAGCTCCCTCGTGCGC
TCTCCTGTTCCGACCCTGCCGCTTACCGGATACCTGTCCGCCTTTCTCCCTTCGGGAAGCGTGGCGCTTT
CTCATAGCTCACGCTGTAGGTATCTCAGTTCGGTGTAGGTCGTTCGCTCCAAGCTGGGCTGTGTGCACGA
ACCCCCCGTTCAGCCCGACCGCTGCGCCTTATCCGGTAACTATCGTCTTGAGTCCAACCCGGTAAGACAC
GACTTATCGCCACTGGCAGCAGCCACTGGTAACAGGATTAGCAGAGCGAGGTATGTAGGCGGTGCTACAG
AGTTCTTGAAGTGGTGGCCTAACTACGGCTACACTAGAAGAACAGTATTTGGTATCTGCGCTCTGCTGAA
GCCAGTTACCTTCGGAAAAAGAGTTGGTAGCTCTTGATCCGGCAAACAAACCACCGCTGGTAGCGGTGGT
TTTTTTGTTTGCAAGCAGCAGATTACGCGCAGAAAAAAAGGATCTCAAGAAGATCCTTTGATCTTTTCTA
CGGGGTCTGACGCTCTATTCAACAAAGCCGCCGTCCCGTCAAGTCAGCGTAAATGGGTAGGGGGCTTCAA
ATCGTCCCCCCATACGATATAAGTTGTTACTAGTGCTTGGATTCTCACCAATAAAAAACGCCCGGCGGCA
ACCGAGCGTTCTGAACAAATCCAGATGGAGTTCTGAGGTCATTACTGGATCTATCAACAGGAGTCCAAGC
GAGCTCGATATCAAATTACGCCCCGCCCTGCCACTCATCGCAGTACTGTTGTAATTCATTAAGCATTCTG
CCGACATGGAAGCCATCACAAACGGCATGATGAACCTGAATCGCCAGCGGCATCAGCACCTTGTCGCCTT
GCGTATAATATTTGCCCATGGTGAAAACGGGGGCGAAGAAGTTGTCCATATTGGCCACGTTTAAATCAAA
ACTGGTGAAACTCACCCAGGGATTGGCTGAGACGAAAAACATATTCTCAATAAACCCTTTAGGGAAATAG
GCCAGGTTTTCACCGTAACACGCCACATCTTGCGAATATATGTGTAGAAACTGCCGGAAATCGTCGTGGT
ATTCACTCCAGAGCGATGAAAACGTTTCAGTTTGCTCATGGAAAACGGTGTAACAAGG
